>Addgene plasmid #113352 | QSOX1-luciferase | addgene full sequence | sequence record 221755 | Addgene NGS Result
AATGAGTCTTCGGACCTCGCGGGGGCCGCTTAAGCGGTGGTTAGGGTTTGTCTGACGCGGGGGGAGGGGG
AAGGAACGAAACACTCTCATTCGGAGGCGGCTCGGGGTTTGGTCTTGGTGGCCACGGGCACGCAGAAGAG
CGCCGCGATCCTCTTAAGCACCCCCCCGCCCTCCGTGGAGGCGGGGGTTTGGTCGGCGGGTGGTAACTGG
CGGGCCGCTGACTCGGGCGGGTCGCGCGCCCCAGAGTGTGACCTTTTCGGTCTGCTCGCAGACCCCCGGG
CGGCGCCGCCGCGGCGGCGACGGGCTCGCTGGGTCCTAGGCTCCATGGGGACCGTATACGTGGACAGGCT
CTGGAGCATCCGCACGACTGCGGTGATATTACCGGAGACCTTCTGCGGGACGAGCCGGGTCACGCGGCTG
ACGCGGAGCGTCCGTTGGGCGACAAACACCAGGACGGGGCACAGGTACACTATCTTGTCACCCGGAGGCG
CGAGGGACTGCAGGAGCTTCAGGGAGTGGCGCAGCTGCTTCATCCCCGTGGCCCGTTGCTCGCGTTTGCT
GGCGGTGTCCCCGGAAGAAATATATTTGCATGTCTTTAGTTCTATGATGACACAAACCCCGCCCAGCGTC
TTGTCATTGGCGAATTCGAACACGCAGATGCAGTCGGGGCGGCGCGGTCCCAGGTCCACTTCGCATATTA
AGGTGACGCGTGTGGCCTCGAACACCGAGCGACCCTGCAGCGACCCGCTTAAAAGCTTGGCAATCCGGTA
CTGTTGGTAAAGCCACCATGGAAGATGCCAAAAACATTAAGAAGGGCCCAGCGCCATTCTACCCACTCGA
AGACGGGACCGCCGGCGAGCAGCTGCACAAAGCCATGAAGCGCTACGCCCTGGTGCCCGGCACCATCGCC
TTTACCGACGCACATATCGAGGTGGACATTACCTACGCCGAGTACTTCGAGATGAGCGTTCGGCTGGCAG
AAGCTATGAAGCGCTATGGGCTGAATACAAACCATCGGATCGTGGTGTGCAGCGAGAATAGCTTGCAGTT
CTTCATGCCCGTGTTGGGTGCCCTGTTCATCGGTGTGGCTGTGGCCCCAGCTAACGACATCTACAACGAG
CGCGAGCTGCTGAACAGCATGGGCATCAGCCAGCCCACCGTCGTATTCGTGAGCAAGAAAGGGCTGCAAA
AGATCCTCAACGTGCAAAAGAAGCTACCGATCATACAAAAGATCATCATCATGGATAGCAAGACCGACTA
CCAGGGCTTCCAAAGCATGTACACCTTCGTGACTTCCCATTTGCCACCCGGCTTCAACGAGTACGACTTC
GTGCCCGAGAGCTTCGACCGGGACAAAACCATCGCCCTGATCATGAACAGTAGTGGCAGTACCGGATTGC
CCAAGGGCGTAGCCCTACCGCACCGCACCGCTTGTGTCCGATTCAGTCATGCCCGCGACCCCATCTTCGG
CAACCAGATCATCCCCGACACCGCTATCCTCAGCGTGGTGCCATTTCACCACGGCTTCGGCATGTTCACC
ACGCTGGGCTACTTGATCTGCGGCTTTCGGGTCGTGCTCATGTACCGCTTCGAGGAGGAGCTATTCTTGC
GCAGCTTGCAAGACTATAAGATTCAATCTGCCCTGCTGGTGCCCACACTATTTAGCTTCTTCGCTAAGAG
CACTCTCATCGACAAGTACGACCTAAGCAACTTGCACGAGATCGCCAGCGGCGGGGCGCCGCTCAGCAAG
GAGGTAGGTGAGGCCGTGGCCAAACGCTTCCACCTACCAGGCATCCGCCAGGGCTACGGCCTGACAGAAA
CAACCAGCGCCATTCTGATCACCCCCGAAGGGGACGACAAGCCTGGCGCAGTAGGCAAGGTGGTGCCCTT
CTTCGAGGCTAAGGTGGTGGACTTGGACACCGGTAAGACACTGGGTGTGAACCAGCGCGGCGAGCTGTGC
GTCCGTGGCCCCATGATCATGAGCGGCTACGTTAACAACCCCGAGGCTACAAACGCTCTCATCGACAAGG
ACGGCTGGCTGCACAGCGGCGACATCGCCTACTGGGACGAGGACGAGCACTTCTTCATCGTGGACCGGCT
GAAGAGCCTGATCAAATACAAGGGCTACCAGGTAGCCCCAGCCGAACTGGAGAGCATCCTGCTGCAACAC
CCCAACATCTTCGACGCCGGGGTCGCCGGCCTGCCCGACGACGATGCCGGCGAGCTGCCCGCCGCAGTCG
TCGTGCTGGAACACGGTAAAACCATGACCGAGAAGGAGATCGTGGACTATGTGGCCAGCCAGGTTACAAC
CGCCAAGAAGCTGCGCGGTGGTGTTGTGTTCGTGGACGAGGTGCCTAAAGGACTGACCGGCAAGTTGGAC
GCCCGCAAGATCCGCGAGATTCTCATTAAGGCCAAGAAGGGCGGCAAGATCGCCGTGTAATAATTCTAGA
GTCGGGGCGGCCGGCCGCTTCGAGCAGACATGATAAGATACATTGATGAGTTTGGACAAACCACAACTAG
AATGCAGTGAAAAAAATGCTTTATTTGTGAAATTTGTGATGCTATTGCTTTATTTGTAACCATTATAAGC
TGCAATAAACAAGTTAACAACAACAATTGCATTCATTTTATGTTTCAGGTTCAGGGGGAGGTGTGGGAGG
TTTTTTAAAGCAAGTAAAACCTCTACAAATGTGGTAAAATCGATAAGGATCCGTCGACCGATGCCCTTGA
GAGCCTTCAACCCAGTCAGCTCCTTCCGGTGGGCGCGGGGCATGACTATCGTCGCCGCACTTATGACTGT
CTTCTTTATCATGCAACTCGTAGGACAGGTGCCGGCAGCGCTCTTCCGCTTCCTCGCTCACTGACTCGCT
GCGCTCGGTCGTTCGGCTGCGGCGAGCGGTATCAGCTCACTCAAAGGCGGTAATACGGTTATCCACAGAA
TCAGGGGATAACGCAGGAAAGAACATGTGAGCAAAAGGCCAGCAAAAGGCCAGGAACCGTAAAAAGGCCG
CGTTGCTGGCGTTTTTCCATAGGCTCCGCCCCCCTGACGAGCATCACAAAAATCGACGCTCAAGTCAGAG
GTGGCGAAACCCGACAGGACTATAAAGATACCAGGCGTTTCCCCCTGGAAGCTCCCTCGTGCGCTCTCCT
GTTCCGACCCTGCCGCTTACCGGATACCTGTCCGCCTTTCTCCCTTCGGGAAGCGTGGCGCTTTCTCATA
GCTCACGCTGTAGGTATCTCAGTTCGGTGTAGGTCGTTCGCTCCAAGCTGGGCTGTGTGCACGAACCCCC
CGTTCAGCCCGACCGCTGCGCCTTATCCGGTAACTATCGTCTTGAGTCCAACCCGGTAAGACACGACTTA
TCGCCACTGGCAGCAGCCACTGGTAACAGGATTAGCAGAGCGAGGTATGTAGGCGGTGCTACAGAGTTCT
TGAAGTGGTGGCCTAACTACGGCTACACTAGAAGAACAGTATTTGGTATCTGCGCTCTGCTGAAGCCAGT
TACCTTCGGAAAAAGAGTTGGTAGCTCTTGATCCGGCAAACAAACCACCGCTGGTAGCGGTGGTTTTTTT
GTTTGCAAGCAGCAGATTACGCGCAGAAAAAAAGGATCTCAAGAAGATCCTTTGATCTTTTCTACGGGGT
CTGACGCTCAGTGGAACGAAAACTCACGTTAAGGGATTTTGGTCATGAGATTATCAAAAAGGATCTTCAC
CTAGATCCTTTTAAATTAAAAATGAAGTTTTAAATCAATCTAAAGTATATATGAGTAAACTTGGTCTGAC
AGCGGCCGCAAATGCTAAACCACTGCAGTGGTTACCAGTGCTTGATCAGTGAGGCACCGATCTCAGCGAT
CTGCCTATTTCGTTCGTCCATAGTGGCCTGACTCCCCGTCGTGTAGATCACTACGATTCGTGAGGGCTTA
CCATCAGGCCCCAGCGCAGCAATGATGCCGCGAGAGCCGCGTTCACCGGCCCCCGATTTGTCAGCAATGA
ACCAGCCAGCAGGGAGGGCCGAGCGAAGAAGTGGTCCTGCTACTTTGTCCGCCTCCATCCAGTCTATGAG
CTGCTGTCGTGATGCTAGAGTAAGAAGTTCGCCAGTGAGTAGTTTCCGAAGAGTTGTGGCCATTGCTACT
GGCATCGTGGTATCACGCTCGTCGTTCGGTATGGCTTCGTTCAACTCTGGTTCCCAGCGGTCAAGCCGGG
TCACATGATCACCCATATTATGAAGAAATGCAGTCAGCTCCTTAGGGCCTCCGATCGTTGTCAGAAGTAA
GTTGGCCGCGGTGTTGTCGCTCATGGTAATGGCAGCACTACACAATTCTCTTACCGTCATGCCATCCGTA
AGATGCTTTTCCGTGACCGGCGAGTACTCAACCAAGTCGTTTTGTGAGTAGTGTATACGGCGACCAAGCT
GCTCTTGCCCGGCGTCTATACGGGACAACACCGCGCCACATAGCAGTACTTTGAAAGTGCTCATCATCGG
GAATCGTTCTTCGGGGCGGAAAGACTCAAGGATCTTGCCGCTATTGAGATCCAGTTCGATATAGCCCACT
CTTGCACCCAGTTGATCTTCAGCATCTTTTACTTTCACCAGCGTTTCGGGGTGTGCAAAAACAGGCAAGC
AAAATGCCGCAAAGAAGGGAATGAGTGCGACACGAAAATGTTGGATGCTCATACTCGTCCTTTTTCAATA
TTATTGAAGCATTTATCAGGGTTACTAGTACGTCTCTCAAGGATAAGTAAGTAATATTAAGGTACGGGAG
GTATTGGACAGGCCGCAATAAAATATCTTTATTTTCATTACATCTGTGTGTTGGTTTTTTGTGTGAATCG
ATAGTACTAACATACGCTCTCCATCAAAACAAAACGAAACAAAACAAACTAGCAAAATAGGCTGTCCCCA
GTGCAAGTGCAGGTGCCAGAACATTTCTCTGGCCTAACTGGCCGGTACCCCGGGTTGGTCTCGCTTCATC
TCTGTGTCCTGAGGTTTCTTGAGAAAGGTTGGTTGTGGGCCCGCAGAGGGCTGTGCTCATCCCACCCTGG
GCTGTGTGAGTACTGCCCATGCTCTCTGCTGAGGACACCTGTATCTTGAGGCAGGAACAGAGACAGAGTG
AAGGTCACAGGGAGAGAGAAGAATTTTGCAGCCATATTTGGCTGGCTTCAGGCATTTAATCTGACTGAAT
AGGGTTCATTTCTTCAGTGACTAGGGCAGTAGATTCTCTAGGCACCTGCTGCCCCGGGGCAGAGCATGTG
TTTCTGAGAACCTGGTTTATCCCCTTTCTATTCCAGAGCAGCTCCGGTTGTCTCACTGTATGTTTTGGAA
ACTGGTTGTATCCAATTTAGACCTTCATTGCTATTCACTGGCTAATCAATCAGCAAATATTTGTTGAGTG
ATAAGCATTGTTTGCATTGCAGTTGGGGAAATGAGCTACTCATAGAAGGAAAATTGGCAACTGTTACAAA
GCTGTGTTTGAAAAAGGCCAAAGGAGTGGTTCAGCCATTTCTTATGGGAACCCAGGGGAGGGGAAAGTCA
CAGAGGGCTAATCTGATCACCAGAGGCCTTCATGCCAGTAGTTATTTATTACACGCTTGCCTTATGCCAG
CACTTTGCTAAGGGCCTTCACAGGCCATTATTATGACAATCCTTACCCGGGAAAATGGAAGATCGATCTA
Features (pLannotate 1.2.2; 10 found; start..end, strand, type, name):
      1..752     +  promoter       HSV TK promoter: herpes simplex virus thymidine kinase promoter
    788..2440    +  CDS            luciferase: firefly luciferase synthetic luc2 version of the luciferase gene
   2484..2605    -  polyA_signal   SV40 poly(A) signal: SV40 polyadenylation signal
   2628..2696    -  CDS            large T antigen (fragment): large T antigen from SV40 (simian virus 40)
   2712..2844    +  CDS            TcR (fragment): tetracycline efflux protein; tet; confers resistance to tetracycline
   3024..3612    -  rep_origin     ori: high-copy-number ColE1/pMB1/pBR322/pUC origin of replication
   3812..4672    -  CDS            AmpR: β-lactamase confers resistance to ampicillin, carbenicillin, and related antibiotics
   4673..4714    -  promoter       AmpR promoter (fragment): bla
   4777..4825    +  polyA_signal   poly(A) signal: synthetic polyadenylation signal
   4839..4930    +  misc_feature   pause site: RNA polymerase II transcriptional pause signal from the human α2 globin gene
