[The description below was written by a language model from this plasmid's Addgene catalogue record and pLannotate feature annotations shown in this document.]
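Description:
QSOX1-luciferase is a firefly luciferase reporter plasmid built on the Promega-derived pGL4-TK backbone and designed to test the enhancer activity of a human genomic fragment in transfected mammalian cells. It is propagated in E. coli through a high-copy ColE1/pUC-type origin and selected with ampicillin via the β-lactamase (AmpR) gene. The sequenced plasmid is about 5.7 kb.

The reporter unit consists of the herpes simplex virus thymidine kinase (HSV TK) promoter, a modest constitutive promoter often used as a basal element for enhancer assays. It drives the synthetic luc2 version of firefly luciferase and is followed by an SV40 polyadenylation signal. Upstream of the cloning region, a synthetic poly(A) signal and the RNA polymerase II transcriptional pause site from the human α2 globin gene limit read-through transcription from the backbone that would otherwise raise background luciferase signal. The short large T antigen and tetracycline-resistance fragments in the annotation appear to be remnants of backbone sequence rather than functional genes.

The insert is a human enhancer element associated with QSOX1, cloned by restriction digestion between KpnI and EcoRV sites. The feature table does not annotate the insert itself. It presumably occupies the unannotated stretch between the pause site and the TK promoter on the circular map, but its exact length and coordinates are not stated. According to the record, the plasmid is used to evaluate the enhancer activity of a FOXA1 DIV motif located within roughly 50 kb of the QSOX1 gene, with luciferase output reporting how the element modulates TK promoter activity.
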