Addgene plasmid #113352: QSOX1-luciferase
Purpose: evaluate FOXA1 DIV motif enhancer activity near 50 kb of QSOX1 gene
Depositing lab: Ralf Jauch. Depositing organization: Guangzhou Institute of Biomedicine and Health (GIBH), Chinese Academy of Sciences. Publication: DNA-mediated dimerization on a compact sequence signature controls enhancer engagement and regulation by FOXA1. Wang X, Srivastava Y, Jankowski A, Malik V, Wei Y, Del Rosario RC, Cojocaru V, Prabhakar S, Jauch R. Nucleic Acids Res. 2018 Jun 20;46(11):5470-5486. doi: 10.1093/nar/gky259. PubMed 29669022.
Backbone
  Vector backbone: pGL4-TK
  Backbone manufacturer: Promega
  Vector type: Luciferase
Growth in bacteria
  Bacterial resistance: Ampicillin, 100 μg/mL
  Growth temperature: 37°C
  Growth strain: DH5alpha
  Copy number: High Copy
Gene/Insert
  Gene/Insert name: QSOX1-enhancer
  Species: H. sapiens (human)
  Entrez Gene: QSOX1 (a.k.a. Q6, QSCN6)
  Cloning method: Restriction Enzyme; 5′ cloning site KpnI (unknown if destroyed); 3′ cloning site EcoRV (unknown if destroyed)
Terms and licenses: Academic/Nonprofit Terms; Industry Terms: Not Available to Industry
How to cite: QSOX1-luciferase was a gift from Ralf Jauch (Addgene plasmid # 113352 ; http://n2t.net/addgene:113352 ; RRID:Addgene_113352)
